>Addgene plasmid #12648 | Ubiquitin I44A | addgene partial sequence | sequence record 42685 | pBRrevBam 5'-GGTGATGTCGGCGATATAGG-3'
ATGCGTCCGGCGTAGAGGATCGAGATCTCGATCCCGCGAAATTAATACGACTCACTATAGGGGAATTGTG
AGCGGATAACAATTCCCCTCTAGAAATAATTTTGTTTAACTTTAAGAAGGAGAGGATCCATGCAGATCTT
CGTCAAGACGTTAACCGGTAAAACCATAACTCTGGAAGTTGAACCATCCGATACCATCGAAAACGTTAAG
GCTAAAATTCAAGACAAGGAAGGAATTCCACCTGATCAACAAAGATTGGCATTTGCCGGTAAGCAGCTCG
AGGACGGTAGAACGCTGTCTGATTACAACATTCAGAAGGAGTCGACCTTACATCTTGTCTTAAGACTAAG
AGGTGGTTGATGAGGTACCCCATGGGCAGCAGCCATCATCATCATCATCACAGCAGCGGCCTGGTGCCGC
GCGGCAGCCATATGCTCGAGGATCGTCGACGATCCGGCTGCTAACAAAGCCCGAAAGGAAGCTGAGTTGG
CTGCTGCCACCGCTGAGCAATAACTAGCATAACCCCTTGGGGCCTCTAAACGGGTCTTGAGGGGTTTTTT
GCTGAAAGGAGGAACTATATCCGGATATCCCGCAAGAGGCCCGGCAGTACCGGCATAACCAAGCCTATGC
CTACAGCATCCAGGGTGACGGTGCCGAGGATGACGATGAGCGCATTGTTAGATTTCATACACGGTGCCTG
ACTGCGTTAGCAATTTAACTGTGATAAACTACCGCATTAAAGCTTATCGATGATAAGCTGTCAAACATGA
GAATTCTTGAAGACGAAAGGGCCTCGTGATACGCCTATTTTTATAGGTTAATGTCATGATAATAATGGTT
TCTTAGACGTCAGGTGGCACTTTTCGGGGAAATGTGCGCGGAACCCCTATTTGTTTATTTTTC
