[The description below was written by a language model from this plasmid's Addgene catalogue record.]
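Description:
Ubiquitin I44A is a bacterial expression plasmid built on a pET15 backbone (about 5 kb without insert) that carries a 228 bp insert encoding human ubiquitin, a single ubiquitin unit derived from the UBC (Ubiquitin C) gene, with an isoleucine-to-alanine substitution at residue 44. The plasmid is selected with ampicillin and is recorded as high copy, with propagation in a standard cloning strain. The record does not provide a feature table, so the promoter and any tags are not explicitly stated. pET-series vectors generally drive expression from a T7 promoter in hosts that supply T7 RNA polymerase, which is consistent with the universal T7 primer listed for sequencing. pET15-type vectors often supply an N-terminal His tag, but the record does not say whether this construct retains one. The insert was introduced by restriction cloning, and the sites used are not recorded.

Ile44 lies at the centre of the hydrophobic surface patch of ubiquitin through which many ubiquitin-binding proteins and domains engage it, and the I44A change is a widely used mutation for disrupting such noncovalent interactions without unfolding the protein. The associated publication concerns a noncovalent complex between the E2 enzyme UbcH5 and ubiquitin that is needed for processive BRCA1-directed ubiquitination. The plasmid is therefore most plausibly intended for producing recombinant mutant ubiquitin in E. coli for in vitro ubiquitination assays and for binding or structural studies that test how this surface contributes to chain formation.
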