Addgene plasmid #12648: Ubiquitin I44A
Depositing lab: Rachel Klevit. Depositing organization: University of Washington. Publication: A UbcH5/ubiquitin noncovalent complex is required for processive BRCA1-directed ubiquitination. Brzovic PS, Lissounov A, Christensen DE, Hoyt DW, Klevit RE. Mol Cell. 2006 Mar 17. 21(6):873-80. 10.1016/j.molcel.2006.02.008 PubMed 16543155.
Backbone
  Vector backbone: pET15
  Backbone size w/o insert (bp): 5000
  Vector type: Bacterial Expression
Growth in bacteria
  Bacterial resistance: Ampicillin, 100 μg/mL
  Growth temperature: 37°C
  Growth strain: DH5alpha
  Copy number: High Copy
Gene/Insert
  Gene/Insert name: Ubiquitin (alt names: Ubiquitin C; UBC)
  Species: H. sapiens (human)
  Insert size (bp): 228
  Mutation: Ile44Ala
  GenBank ID: Ubiquitin C
  Entrez Gene: UBC (a.k.a. HMG20)
  Cloning method: Restriction Enzyme; 5′ cloning site ? (unknown if destroyed); 3′ cloning site ? (unknown if destroyed)
  Sequencing primers: 5′ universal T7
Terms and licenses: Academic/Nonprofit Terms; Industry Terms: Not Available to Industry
How to cite: Ubiquitin I44A was a gift from Rachel Klevit (Addgene plasmid # 12648 ; http://n2t.net/addgene:12648 ; RRID:Addgene_12648)
